Addgene plasmid #141968: TFORF2202
Purpose: Lentiviral vector for overexpressing transcription factor ORFs with unique 24-bp barcodes. Barcodes facilitate identification of transcription factors in pooled screens.
Depositing lab: Feng Zhang. Depositing organization: Broad Institute. Publication: A transcription factor atlas of directed differentiation. Joung J, Ma S, Tay T, Geiger-Schuller KR, Kirchgatterer PC, Verdine VK, Guo B, Arias-Garcia MA, Allen WE, Singh A, Kuksenko O, Abudayyeh OO, Gootenberg JS, Fu Z, Macrae RK, Buenrostro JD, Regev A, Zhang F. Cell. 2023 Jan 5;186(1):209-229.e26. doi: 10.1016/j.cell.2022.11.026. PubMed 36608654.
Backbone
  Vector backbone: pLX_TRC317
  Backbone manufacturer: Broad Institute Genetic Perturbation Platform
  Backbone size w/o insert (bp): 8264
  Vector type: Mammalian Expression, Lentiviral
  Selectable markers: Puromycin
Growth in bacteria
  Bacterial resistance: Ampicillin, 100 μg/mL
  Growth temperature: 37°C
  Growth strain: NEB Stable
  Copy number: High Copy
Gene/Insert
  Gene/Insert name: POU4F3
  Species: H. sapiens (human)
  Insert size (bp): 1118
  Entrez Gene: POU4F3 (a.k.a. BRN3C, DFNA15, DFNA42, DFNA52)
  Promoter: EF1a
  Cloning method: Unknown
  Sequencing primers: 5′ GGGTGGAGACTGAAGTTAGGCCAG; 3′ CACATAGCGTAAAAGGAGCAACATAG
Terms and licenses: Academic/Nonprofit Terms; Industry Terms: Not Available to Industry
Depositor comments: NM_002700,ENST00000230732 . The transcription factor ORF portion of this plasmid was synthesized by Genewiz. Please test multiple small colonies in case of plasmid recombination. To make this collection available in a timely manner, a portion of this collection was not fully sequenced by Addgene. If an Addgene verified full plasmid sequence is not available, please contact us prior to placing an order to request the full sequence.
How to cite: TFORF2202 was a gift from Feng Zhang (Addgene plasmid # 141968 ; http://n2t.net/addgene:141968 ; RRID:Addgene_141968)
