[The description below was written by a language model from this plasmid's Addgene catalogue record and pLannotate feature annotations shown in this document.]
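Description:
TFORF2202 is a lentiviral mammalian expression plasmid built on the pLX_TRC317 backbone that carries the human POU4F3 open reading frame (also known as BRN3C), one member of a barcoded transcription factor ORF collection. It is propagated in E. coli through a high-copy ColE1/pUC-type origin with ampicillin selection (AmpR under its own bla promoter). An f1 origin and lac/T7/T3 remnants are left over from the cloning backbone. The depositor notes that the plasmid can recombine, which is common for LTR-containing vectors.

The viral portion follows a third-generation, self-inactivating layout. An RSV promoter drives a truncated HIV-1 5' LTR, followed by the Ψ packaging signal with a gag fragment, the RRE for Rev-dependent nuclear export of the genomic RNA, a cPPT/CTS element and a ΔU3 3' LTR, with an SV40 poly(A) signal downstream. Two expression units sit between the LTRs. An SV40 early promoter drives the puromycin N-acetyltransferase gene, allowing selection of transduced cells. The strong constitutive EF-1α promoter drives POU4F3, a POU-domain transcriptional activator that binds octamer-related motifs and is involved in terminal differentiation of inner-ear hair cells. A WPRE downstream of the ORF enhances transcript stability and expression.

The catalogue entry states that each construct carries a unique 24-bp barcode, although the feature table does not annotate it. The listed insert size is about 100 bp longer than the annotated coding sequence, which leaves room for such flanking sequence. The barcode identifies the transcription factor in pooled overexpression screens, such as those for factors that direct cell differentiation.
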