Features (pLannotate 1.2.2; 31 found; start..end, strand, type, name):
      5..231     +  promoter       RSV promoter: Rous sarcoma virus enhancer/promoter
    232..412     +  LTR            5' LTR (truncated): truncated 5' long terminal repeat (LTR) from HIV-1
    459..584     +  misc_feature   HIV-1 Ψ: packaging signal of human immunodeficiency virus type 1
    568..931     +  CDS            HIV-1 gag (fragment): gag protein from human immunodeficiency virus 1; gag
   1077..1310    +  misc_feature   RRE: The Rev response element (RRE) of HIV-1 allows for Rev-dependent mRNA export from the nucleus to the cytoplasm.
   1687..1713    +  CDS            Rev (fragment): human immunodeficiency virus 1 (HIV-1) Rev protein; rev; enhances nuclear export of unspliced and incompletely spliced viral mRNAs
   1720..1743    +  promoter       SV40 promoter (fragment): SV40 early promoter
   1744..1815    +  promoter       SV40 promoter (fragment): SV40 enhancer and early promoter
   1839..1974    +  rep_origin     SV40 ori: SV40 origin of replication
   2020..2616    +  CDS            PuroR (fragment): puromycin N-acetyltransferase; pac from Streptomyces; confers resistance to puromycin
   2665..2782    +  misc_feature   cPPT/CTS: central polypurine tract and central termination sequence of HIV-1
   2847..2913    +  CDS            small t antigen (fragment): SV40 (simian virus 40) small t antigen
   2920..4098    +  promoter       EF-1α promoter: strong constitutive promoter for human elongation factor EF-1α
   4115..5128    +  CDS            POU4F3: PO4F3_HUMAN - Also known as BRN3C. Experimental evidence at protein level: Swiss-Prot protein existence level 1. Acts as a transcriptional activator (PubMed:18228599). Acts by binding to sequences related to the consensus octamer motif 5'- ATGCAAAT-3' in the regulatory regions of its target genes (PubMed:18228599). Involved in the auditory system development, required for terminal differentiation of hair cells in the inner ear (By similarity). From Homo sapiens (Human).
   5144..5197    +  promoter       U6 promoter (fragment): RNA polymerase III promoter for human U6 snRNA
   5239..5827    +  misc_feature   WPRE: woodchuck hepatitis virus posttranscriptional regulatory element
   5878..5897    +  misc_feature   cPPT/CTS (fragment): central polypurine tract and central termination sequence of HIV-1
   5899..6132    +  LTR            3' LTR (ΔU3): self-inactivating 3' long terminal repeat (LTR) from HIV-1
   6210..6331    +  polyA_signal   SV40 poly(A) signal: SV40 polyadenylation signal
   6371..6506    +  rep_origin     SV40 ori: SV40 origin of replication
   6527..6545    -  promoter       T7 promoter: promoter for bacteriophage T7 RNA polymerase
   6553..6708    +  CDS            lacZα (fragment): LacZα fragment of β-galactosidase; lacZ fragment
   6713..7141    +  rep_origin     f1 ori (sequence partly withheld): f1 bacteriophage origin of replication; arrow indicates direction of (+) strand synthesis
   7194..7298    +  promoter       AmpR promoter: bla
   7299..8159    +  CDS            AmpR: β-lactamase; bla; confers resistance to ampicillin, carbenicillin, and related antibiotics
   8330..8918    +  rep_origin     ori: high-copy-number ColE1/pMB1/pBR322/pUC origin of replication
   9101..9193    +  CDS            lacI (fragment): lac repressor; lacI; The lac repressor binds to the lac operator to inhibit transcription in E. coli. This inhibition can be relieved by adding lactose or isopropyl-β-D-thiogalactopyranoside (IPTG).
   9206..9227    +  protein_bind   CAP binding site: CAP binding activates transcription in the presence of cAMP. E. coli catabolite activator protein
   9242..9272    +  promoter       lac promoter: promoter for the E. coli lac operon
   9280..9296    +  protein_bind   lac operator: The lac repressor binds to the lac operator to inhibit transcription in E. coli. This inhibition can be relieved by adding lactose or isopropyl-β-D-thiogalactopyranoside (IPTG). lac repressor encoded by lacI
   9341..9359    +  promoter       T3 promoter: promoter for bacteriophage T3 RNA polymerase
>Addgene plasmid #141968 | TFORF2202 | addgene full sequence | sequence record 395887 | Addgene NGS Result
TTAATGTAGTCTTATGCAATACTCTTGTAGTCTTGCAACATGGTAACGATGAGTTAGCAACATGCCTTAC
AAGGAGAGAAAAAGCACCGTGCATGCCGATTGGTGGAAGTAAGGTGGTACGATCGTGCCTTATTAGGAAG
GCAACAGACGGGTCTGACATGGATTGGACGAACCACTGAATTGCCGCATTGCAGAGATATTGTATTTAAG
TGCCTAGCTCGATACATAAACGGGTCTCTCTGGTTAGACCAGATCTGAGCCTGGGAGCTCTCTGGCTAAC
TAGGGAACCCACTGCTTAAGCCTCAATAAAGCTTGCCTTGAGTGCTTCAAGTAGTGTGTGCCCGTCTGTT
GTGTGACTCTGGTAACTAGAGATCCCTCAGACCCTTTTAGTCAGTGTGGAAAATCTCTAGCAGTGGCGCC
CGAACAGGGACTTGAAAGCGAAAGGGAAACCAGAGGAGCTCTCTCGACGCAGGACTCGGCTTGCTGAAGC
GCGCACGGCAAGAGGCGAGGGGCGGCGACTGGTGAGTACGCCAAAAATTTTGACTAGCGGAGGCTAGAAG
GAGAGAGATGGGTGCGAGAGCGTCAGTATTAAGCGGGGGAGAATTAGATCGCGATGGGAAAAAATTCGGT
TAAGGCCAGGGGGAAAGAAAAAATATAAATTAAAACATATAGTATGGGCAAGCAGGGAGCTAGAACGATT
CGCAGTTAATCCTGGCCTGTTAGAAACATCAGAAGGCTGTAGACAAATACTGGGACAGCTACAACCATCC
CTTCAGACAGGATCAGAAGAACTTAGATCATTATATAATACAGTAGCAACCCTCTATTGTGTGCATCAAA
GGATAGAGATAAAAGACACCAAGGAAGCTTTAGACAAGATAGAGGAAGAGCAAAACAAAAGTAAGACCAC
CGCACAGCAAGCGGCCGCTGATCTTCAGACCTGGAGGAGGAGATATGAGGGACAATTGGAGAAGTGAATT
ATATAAATATAAAGTAGTAAAAATTGAACCATTAGGAGTAGCACCCACCAAGGCAAAGAGAAGAGTGGTG
CAGAGAGAAAAAAGAGCAGTGGGAATAGGAGCTTTGTTCCTTGGGTTCTTGGGAGCAGCAGGAAGCACTA
TGGGCGCAGCGTCAATGACGCTGACGGTACAGGCCAGACAATTATTGTCTGGTATAGTGCAGCAGCAGAA
CAATTTGCTGAGGGCTATTGAGGCGCAACAGCATCTGTTGCAACTCACAGTCTGGGGCATCAAGCAGCTC
CAGGCAAGAATCCTGGCTGTGGAAAGATACCTAAAGGATCAACAGCTCCTGGGGATTTGGGGTTGCTCTG
GAAAACTCATTTGCACCACTGCTGTGCCTTGGAATGCTAGTTGGAGTAATAAATCTCTGGAACAGATTTG
GAATCACACGACCTGGATGGAGTGGGACAGAGAAATTAACAATTACACAAGCTTAATACACTCCTTAATT
GAAGAATCGCAAAACCAGCAAGAAAAGAATGAACAAGAATTATTGGAATTAGATAAATGGGCAAGTTTGT
GGAATTGGTTTAACATAACAAATTGGCTGTGGTATATAAAATTATTCATAATGATAGTAGGAGGCTTGGT
AGGTTTAAGAATAGTTTTTGCTGTACTTTCTATAGTGAATAGAGTTAGGCAGGGATATTCACCATTATCG
TTTCAGACCCACCTCCCAACCCCGAGGGGACCCATGCATTGCATCTCAATTAGTCAGCAACCAGGTGTGG
AAAGTCCCCAGGCTCCCCAGCAGGCAGAAGTATGCAAAGCATGCGTCTCAATTAGTCAGCAACCATAGTC
CCGCCCCTAACTCCGCCCATCCCGCCCCTAACTCCGCCCAGTTCCGCCCATTCTCCGCCCCATGGCTGAC
TAATTTTTTTTATTTATGCAGAGGCCGAGGCCGCCTCGGCCTCTGAGCTATTCCAGAAGTAGTGAGGAGG
CTTTTTTGGAGGCCTAGGCTTTTGCAAAAAGCTTTCTAGAGGTACCACCGGAGCTTACCATGACCGAGTA
CAAGCCCACGGTGCGCCTCGCCACCCGCGACGACGTCCCCAGGGCCGTACGCACCCTCGCCGCCGCGTTC
GCCGACTACCCCGCCACGCGCCACACCGTCGATCCGGACCGCCACATCGAGCGGGTCACCGAGCTGCAAG
AACTCTTCCTCACGCGCGTCGGGCTCGACATCGGCAAGGTGTGGGTCGCGGACGACGGCGCCGCCGTGGC
GGTCTGGACCACGCCGGAGAGCGTCGAAGCGGGGGCGGTGTTCGCCGAGATCGGCCCGCGCATGGCCGAG
TTGAGCGGTTCCCGGCTGGCCGCGCAGCAACAGATGGAAGGCCTCCTGGCGCCGCACCGGCCCAAGGAGC
CCGCGTGGTTCCTGGCCACCGTCGGCGTCTCGCCCGACCACCAGGGCAAGGGTCTGGGCAGCGCCGTCGT
GCTCCCCGGAGTGGAGGCGGCCGAGCGCGCCGGGGTGCCCGCCTTCCTGGAGACCTCCGCGCCCCGCAAC
CTCCCCTTCTACGAGCGGCTCGGCTTCACCGTCACCGCCGACGTCGAGGTGCCCGAAGGACCGCGCACCT
GGTGCATGACCCGCAAGCCCGGTGCCAGTTAACGAATTCTAGATCTTGAGACAAATGGCAGTATTCATCC
ACAATTTTAAAAGAAAAGGGGGGATTGGGGGGTACAGTGCAGGGGAAAGAATAGTAGACATAATAGCAAC
AGACATACAAACTAAAGAATTACAAAAACAAATTACAAAAATTCAAAATTTTCGGGTTTATTACAGGGAC
AGCAGAGATCCACTTTGGCGCCGGCTCGAGGCCTGCAGGTGCAAAGATGGATAAAGTTTTAAACAGAGAG
GAATCTTTGCAGCTAATGGACCTTCTAGGTCTTGAAAGGAGTGGGAATTGGCTCCGGTGCCCGTCAGTGG
GCAGAGCGCACATCGCCCACAGTCCCCGAGAAGTTGGGGGGAGGGGTCGGCAATTGAACCGGTGCCTAGA
GAAGGTGGCGCGGGGTAAACTGGGAAAGTGATGTCGTGTACTGGCTCCGCCTTTTTCCCGAGGGTGGGGG
AGAACCGTATATAAGTGCAGTAGTCGCCGTGAACGTTCTTTTTCGCAACGGGTTTGCCGCCAGAACACAG
GTAAGTGCCGTGTGTGGTTCCCGCGGGCCTGGCCTCTTTACGGGTTATGGCCCTTGCGTGCCTTGAATTA
CTTCCACCTGGCTGCAGTACGTGATTCTTGATCCCGAGCTTCGGGTTGGAAGTGGGTGGGAGAGTTCGAG
GCCTTGCGCTTAAGGAGCCCCTTCGCCTCGTGCTTGAGTTGAGGCCTGGCCTGGGCGCTGGGGCCGCCGC
GTGCGAATCTGGTGGCACCTTCGCGCCTGTCTCGCTGCTTTCGATAAGTCTCTAGCCATTTAAAATTTTT
GATGACCTGCTGCGACGCTTTTTTTCTGGCAAGATAGTCTTGTAAATGCGGGCCAAGATCTGCACACTGG
TATTTCGGTTTTTGGGGCCGCGGGCGGCGACGGGGCCCGTGCGTCCCAGCGCACATGTTCGGCGAGGCGG
GGCCTGCGAGCGCGGCCACCGAGAATCGGACGGGGGTAGTCTCAAGCTGGCCGGCCTGCTCTGGTGCCTG
GCCTCGCGCCGCCGTGTATCGCCCCGCCCTGGGCGGCAAGGCTGGCCCGGTCGGCACCAGTTGCGTGAGC
GGAAAGATGGCCGCTTCCCGGCCCTGCTGCAGGGAGCTCAAAATGGAGGACGCGGCGCTCGGGAGAGCGG
GCGGGTGAGTCACCCACACAAAGGAAAAGGGCCTTTCCGTCCTCAGCCGTCGCTTCATGTGACTCCACGG
AGTACCGGGCGCCGTCCAGGCACCTCGATTAGTTCTCGAGCTTTTGGAGTACGTCGTCTTTAGGTTGGGG
GGAGGGGTTTTATGCGATGGAGTTTCCCCACACTGAGTGGGTGGAGACTGAAGTTAGGCCAGCTTGGCAC
TTGATGTAATTCTCCTTGGAATTTGCCCTTTTTGAGTTTGGATCTTGGTTCATTCTCAAGCCTCAGACAG
TGGTTCAAAGTTTTTTTCTTCCATTTCAGGTGTCGTGAGGCTAGCACCGCCACCATGATGGCCATGAACT
CCAAGCAGCCTTTCGGCATGCACCCGGTGCTGCAAGAACCCAAATTCTCCAGTCTGCACTCTGGCTCCGA
GGCCATGCGCCGAGTCTGTCTCCCAGCCCCGCAGCTGCAGGGTAATATATTTGGAAGCTTTGATGAGAGC
CTGCTGGCACGCGCCGAAGCTCTGGCGGCGGTGGATATCGTCTCCCACGGCAAGAACCATCCGTTCAAGC
CCGACGCCACCTACCATACCATGAGCAGCGTGCCCTGCACGTCCACTTCGTCCACCGTGCCCATCTCCCA
CCCAGCTGCGCTCACCTCACACCCTCACCACGCCGTGCACCAGGGCCTCGAAGGCGACCTGCTGGAGCAC
ATCTCGCCCACGCTGAGTGTGAGCGGCCTGGGCGCTCCGGAACACTCGGTGATGCCCGCACAGATCCATC
CACACCACCTGGGCGCCATGGGCCACCTGCACCAGGCCATGGGCATGAGTCACCCGCACACCGTGGCCCC
TCATAGCGCCATGCCTGCATGCCTCAGCGACGTGGAGTCAGACCCGCGCGAGCTGGAAGCCTTCGCCGAG
CGCTTCAAGCAGCGGCGCATCAAGCTGGGGGTGACCCAGGCGGACGTGGGCGCGGCTCTGGCTAATCTCA
AGATCCCCGGCGTGGGCTCGCTGAGCCAAAGCACCATCTGCAGGTTCGAGTCTCTCACTCTCTCGCACAA
CAACATGATCGCTCTCAAGCCGGTGCTCCAGGCCTGGTTGGAGGAGGCCGAGGCCGCCTACCGAGAGAAG
AACAGCAAGCCAGAGCTCTTCAACGGCAGCGAACGGAAGCGCAAACGCACGTCCATCGCGGCGCCGGAGA
AGCGTTCACTCGAGGCCTATTTCGCTATCCAGCCACGTCCTTCATCTGAGAAGATCGCGGCCATCGCTGA
GAAACTGGACCTTAAAAAGAACGTGGTGAGAGTCTGGTTCTGCAACCAGAGACAGAAACAGAAACGAATG
AAGTATTCGGCTGTCCACTAGTAATGAACTAGTCCGTAACTTGAAAGTATTTCGATTTCTTGGCTTTATA
TATCTTGTGGAAAGGACGATAAAGCAGTACCACAATAGTTACCACGCGTTAAGTCGACAATCAACCTCTG
GATTACAAAATTTGTGAAAGATTGACTGGTATTCTTAACTATGTTGCTCCTTTTACGCTATGTGGATACG
CTGCTTTAATGCCTTTGTATCATGCTATTGCTTCCCGTATGGCTTTCATTTTCTCCTCCTTGTATAAATC
CTGGTTGCTGTCTCTTTATGAGGAGTTGTGGCCCGTTGTCAGGCAACGTGGCGTGGTGTGCACTGTGTTT
GCTGACGCAACCCCCACTGGTTGGGGCATTGCCACCACCTGTCAGCTCCTTTCCGGGACTTTCGCTTTCC
CCCTCCCTATTGCCACGGCGGAACTCATCGCCGCCTGCCTTGCCCGCTGCTGGACAGGGGCTCGGCTGTT
GGGCACTGACAATTCCGTGGTGTTGTCGGGGAAATCATCGTCCTTTCCTTGGCTGCTCGCCTGTGTTGCC
ACCTGGATTCTGCGCGGGACGTCCTTCTGCTACGTCCCTTCGGCCCTCAATCCAGCGGACCTTCCTTCCC
GCGGCCTGCTGCCGGCTCTGCGGCCTCTTCCGCGTCTTCGCCTTCGCCCTCAGACGAGTCGGATCTCCCT
TTGGGCCGCCTCCCCGCGTCGACTTTAAGACCAATGACTTACAAGGCAGCTGTAGATCTTAGCCACTTTT
TAAAAGAAAAGGGGGGACTGGAAGGGCTAATTCACTCCCAACGAAGACAAGATCTGCTTTTTGCTTGTAC
TGGGTCTCTCTGGTTAGACCAGATCTGAGCCTGGGAGCTCTCTGGCTAACTAGGGAACCCACTGCTTAAG
CCTCAATAAAGCTTGCCTTGAGTGCTTCAAGTAGTGTGTGCCCGTCTGTTGTGTGACTCTGGTAACTAGA
GATCCCTCAGACCCTTTTAGTCAGTGTGGAAAATCTCTAGCAGTACGTATAGTAGTTCATGTCATCTTAT
TATTCAGTATTTATAACTTGCAAAGAAATGAATATCAGAGAGTGAGAGGAACTTGTTTATTGCAGCTTAT
AATGGTTACAAATAAAGCAATAGCATCACAAATTTCACAAATAAAGCATTTTTTTCACTGCATTCTAGTT
GTGGTTTGTCCAAACTCATCAATGTATCTTATCATGTCTGGCTCTAGCTATCCCGCCCCTAACTCCGCCC
ATCCCGCCCCTAACTCCGCCCAGTTCCGCCCATTCTCCGCCCCATGGCTGACTAATTTTTTTTATTTATG
CAGAGGCCGAGGCCGCCTCGGCCTCTGAGCTATTCCAGAAGTAGTGAGGAGGCTTTTTTGGAGGCCTAGG
GACGTACCCAATTCGCCCTATAGTGAGTCGTATTACGCGCGCTCACTGGCCGTCGTTTTACAACGTCGTG
ACTGGGAAAACCCTGGCGTTACCCAACTTAATCGCCTTGCAGCACATCCCCCTTTCGCCAGCTGGCGTAA
TAGCGAAGAGGCCCGCACCGATCGCCCTTCCCAACAGTTGCGCAGCCTGAATGGCGAATGGG
[124 nt withheld, positions 6713-6836]
C
[91 nt withheld, positions 6838-6928]
A
[49 nt withheld, positions 6930-6978]
CCTTTGACGTTGGAGTCCACGTTCTTT
[37 nt withheld, positions 7006-7042]
ACCCTATCTCGGTCTATTCTTTTGATTTATAAGGGATTTTGCCGATTTCGGCCTATTGGTTAAAAAATGA
GCTGATTTAACAAAAATTTAACGCGAATTTTAACAAAATATTAACGCTTACAATTTAGGTGGCACTTTTC
GGGGAAATGTGCGCGGAACCCCTATTTGTTTATTTTTCTAAATACATTCAAATATGTATCCGCTCATGAG
ACAATAACCCTGATAAATGCTTCAATAATATTGAAAAAGGAAGAGTATGAGTATTCAACATTTCCGTGTC
GCCCTTATTCCCTTTTTTGCGGCATTTTGCCTTCCTGTTTTTGCTCACCCAGAAACGCTGGTGAAAGTAA
AAGATGCTGAAGATCAGTTGGGTGCACGAGTGGGTTACATCGAACTGGATCTCAACAGCGGTAAGATCCT
TGAGAGTTTTCGCCCCGAAGAACGTTTTCCAATGATGAGCACTTTTAAAGTTCTGCTATGTGGCGCGGTA
TTATCCCGTATTGACGCCGGGCAAGAGCAACTCGGTCGCCGCATACACTATTCTCAGAATGACTTGGTTG
AGTACTCACCAGTCACAGAAAAGCATCTTACGGATGGCATGACAGTAAGAGAATTATGCAGTGCTGCCAT
AACCATGAGTGATAACACTGCGGCCAACTTACTTCTGACAACGATCGGAGGACCGAAGGAGCTAACCGCT
TTTTTGCACAACATGGGGGATCATGTAACTCGCCTTGATCGTTGGGAACCGGAGCTGAATGAAGCCATAC
CAAACGACGAGCGTGACACCACGATGCCTGTAGCAATGGCAACAACGTTGCGCAAACTATTAACTGGCGA
ACTACTTACTCTAGCTTCCCGGCAACAATTAATAGACTGGATGGAGGCGGATAAAGTTGCAGGACCACTT
CTGCGCTCGGCCCTTCCGGCTGGCTGGTTTATTGCTGATAAATCTGGAGCCGGTGAGCGTGGGTCTCGCG
GTATCATTGCAGCACTGGGGCCAGATGGTAAGCCCTCCCGTATCGTAGTTATCTACACGACGGGGAGTCA
GGCAACTATGGATGAACGAAATAGACAGATCGCTGAGATAGGTGCCTCACTGATTAAGCATTGGTAACTG
TCAGACCAAGTTTACTCATATATACTTTAGATTGATTTAAAACTTCATTTTTAATTTAAAAGGATCTAGG
TGAAGATCCTTTTTGATAATCTCATGACCAAAATCCCTTAACGTGAGTTTTCGTTCCACTGAGCGTCAGA
CCCCGTAGAAAAGATCAAAGGATCTTCTTGAGATCCTTTTTTTCTGCGCGTAATCTGCTGCTTGCAAACA
AAAAAACCACCGCTACCAGCGGTGGTTTGTTTGCCGGATCAAGAGCTACCAACTCTTTTTCCGAAGGTAA
CTGGCTTCAGCAGAGCGCAGATACCAAATACTGTTCTTCTAGTGTAGCCGTAGTTAGGCCACCACTTCAA
GAACTCTGTAGCACCGCCTACATACCTCGCTCTGCTAATCCTGTTACCAGTGGCTGCTGCCAGTGGCGAT
AAGTCGTGTCTTACCGGGTTGGACTCAAGACGATAGTTACCGGATAAGGCGCAGCGGTCGGGCTGAACGG
GGGGTTCGTGCACACAGCCCAGCTTGGAGCGAACGACCTACACCGAACTGAGATACCTACAGCGTGAGCT
ATGAGAAAGCGCCACGCTTCCCGAAGGGAGAAAGGCGGACAGGTATCCGGTAAGCGGCAGGGTCGGAACA
GGAGAGCGCACGAGGGAGCTTCCAGGGGGAAACGCCTGGTATCTTTATAGTCCTGTCGGGTTTCGCCACC
TCTGACTTGAGCGTCGATTTTTGTGATGCTCGTCAGGGGGGCGGAGCCTATGGAAAAACGCCAGCAACGC
GGCCTTTTTACGGTTCCTGGCCTTTTGCTGGCCTTTTGCTCACATGTTCTTTCCTGCGTTATCCCCTGAT
TCTGTGGATAACCGTATTACCGCCTTTGAGTGAGCTGATACCGCTCGCCGCAGCCGAACGACCGAGCGCA
GCGAGTCAGTGAGCGAGGAAGCGGAAGAGCGCCCAATACGCAAACCGCCTCTCCCCGCGCGTTGGCCGAT
TCATTAATGCAGCTGGCACGACAGGTTTCCCGACTGGAAAGCGGGCAGTGAGCGCAACGCAATTAATGTG
AGTTAGCTCACTCATTAGGCACCCCAGGCTTTACACTTTATGCTTCCGGCTCGTATGTTGTGTGGAATTG
TGAGCGGATAACAATTTCACACAGGAAACAGCTATGACCATGATTACGCCAAGCGCGCAATTAACCCTCA
CTAAAGGGAACAAAAGCTGGAGCTGCAAGC
