>Addgene plasmid #141968 | TFORF2202 | depositor partial sequence | sequence record 278041 | Insert
ACCGCCACCATGATGGCCATGAACTCCAAGCAGCCTTTCGGCATGCACCCGGTGCTGCAAGAACCCAAAT
TCTCCAGTCTGCACTCTGGCTCCGAGGCCATGCGCCGAGTCTGTCTCCCAGCCCCGCAGCTGCAGGGTAA
TATATTTGGAAGCTTTGATGAGAGCCTGCTGGCACGCGCCGAAGCTCTGGCGGCGGTGGATATCGTCTCC
CACGGCAAGAACCATCCGTTCAAGCCCGACGCCACCTACCATACCATGAGCAGCGTGCCCTGCACGTCCA
CTTCGTCCACCGTGCCCATCTCCCACCCAGCTGCGCTCACCTCACACCCTCACCACGCCGTGCACCAGGG
CCTCGAAGGCGACCTGCTGGAGCACATCTCGCCCACGCTGAGTGTGAGCGGCCTGGGCGCTCCGGAACAC
TCGGTGATGCCCGCACAGATCCATCCACACCACCTGGGCGCCATGGGCCACCTGCACCAGGCCATGGGCA
TGAGTCACCCGCACACCGTGGCCCCTCATAGCGCCATGCCTGCATGCCTCAGCGACGTGGAGTCAGACCC
GCGCGAGCTGGAAGCCTTCGCCGAGCGCTTCAAGCAGCGGCGCATCAAGCTGGGGGTGACCCAGGCGGAC
GTGGGCGCGGCTCTGGCTAATCTCAAGATCCCCGGCGTGGGCTCGCTGAGCCAAAGCACCATCTGCAGGT
TCGAGTCTCTCACTCTCTCGCACAACAACATGATCGCTCTCAAGCCGGTGCTCCAGGCCTGGTTGGAGGA
GGCCGAGGCCGCCTACCGAGAGAAGAACAGCAAGCCAGAGCTCTTCAACGGCAGCGAACGGAAGCGCAAA
CGCACGTCCATCGCGGCGCCGGAGAAGCGTTCACTCGAGGCCTATTTCGCTATCCAGCCACGTCCTTCAT
CTGAGAAGATCGCGGCCATCGCTGAGAAACTGGACCTTAAAAAGAACGTGGTGAGAGTCTGGTTCTGCAA
CCAGAGACAGAAACAGAAACGAATGAAGTATTCGGCTGTCCACTAGTAATGAACTAGTCCGTAACTTGAA
AGTATTTCGATTTCTTGGCTTTATATATCTTGTGGAAAGGACGATAAAGCAGTACCACAATAGTTACC
