>Addgene plasmid #141968 | TFORF2202 | depositor partial sequence | sequence record 278042 | Barcode
TAAAGCAGTACCACAATAGTTACC
